>Addgene plasmid #28227 | pDTnLAPP2A frame 1 | depositor full sequence | sequence record 13360 | Author sequence
ATTGAAAAAGGAAGAGTATGAGTATTCAACATTTCCGTGTCGCCCTTATTCCCTTTTTTGCGGCATTTTG
CCTTCCTGTTTTTGCTCACCCAGAAACGCTGGTGAAAGTAAAAGATGCTGAAGATCAGTTGGGTGCACGA
GTGGGTTACATCGAACTGGATCTCAACAGCGGTAAGATCCTTGAGAGTTTTCGCCCCGAAGAACGTTTTC
CAATGATGAGCACTTTTAAAGTTCTGCTATGTGGCGCGGTATTATCCCGTATTGACGCCGGGCAAGAGCA
ACTCGGTCGCCGCATACACTATTCTCAGAATGACTTGGTTGAGTACTCACCAGTCACAGAAAAGCATCTT
ACGGATGGCATGACAGTAAGAGAATTATGCAGTGCTGCCATAACCATGAGTGATAACACTGCGGCCAACT
TACTTCTGACAACGATCGGAGGACCGAAGGAGCTAACCGCTTTTTTGCACAACATGGGGGATCATGTAAC
TCGCCTTGATCGTTGGGAACCGGAGCTGAATGAAGCCATACCAAACGACGAGCGTGACACCACGATGCCT
CCAGCAATGGCAACAACGTTGCGCAAACTATTAACTGGCGAACTACTTACTCTAGCTTCCCGGCAACAAT
TAATAGACTGGATGGAGGCGGATAAAGTTGCAGGACCACTTCTGCGCTCGGCCCTTCCGGCTGGCTGGTT
TATTGCTGATAAATCTGGAGCCGGTGAGCGTGGGTCTCGCGGTATCATTGCAGCACTGGGGCCAGATGGT
AAGCCCTCCCGTATCGTAGTTATCTACACGACGGGGAGTCAGGCAACTATGGATGAACGAAATAGACAGA
TCGCTGAGATAGGTGCCTCACTGATTAAGCATTGGTAACTGTCAGACCAAGTTTACTCATATATACTTTA
GATTGATTTGCGGCCGCAAAAGGATCTAGGTGAAGATCCTTTTTGATAATCTCATGACCAAAATCCCTTA
ACGTGAGTTTTCGTTCCACTGAGCGTCAGACCCCGTAGAAAAGATCAAAGGATCTTCTTGAGATCCTTTT
TTTCTGCGCGTAATCTGCTGCTTGCAAACAAAAAAACCACCGCTACCAGCGGTGGTTTGTTTGCCGGATC
AAGAGCTACCAACTCTTTTTCCGAAGGTAACTGGCTTCAGCAGAGCGCAGATACCAAATACTGTCCTTCT
AGTGTAGCCGTAGTTAGGCCACCACTTCAAGAACTCTGTAGCACCGCCTACATACCTCGCTCTGCTAATC
CTGTTACCAGTGGCTGCTGCCAGTGGCGATAAGTCGTGTCTTACCGGGTTGGACTCAAGACGATAGTTAC
CGGATAAGGCGCAGCGGTCGGGCTGAACGGGGGGTTCGTGCACACAGCCCAGCTTGGAGCGAACGACCTA
CACCGAACTGAGATACCTACAGCGTGAGCTATGAGAAAGCGCCACGCTTCCCGAAGGGAGAAAGGCGGAC
AGGTATCCGGTAAGCGGCAGGGTCGGAACAGGAGAGCGCACGAGGGAGCTTCCAGGGGGAAACGCCTGGT
ATCTTTATAGTCCTGTCGGGTTTCGCCACCTCTGACTTGAGCGTCGATTTTTGTGATGCTCGTCAGGGGG
GCGGAGCCTATGGAAAAACGCCAGCAACGCGGCCTTTTTACGGTTCCTGGCCTTTTGCTGGCCTTTTGCT
CACATGTTCTTTCCTGCGTTATCCCCTGATTCTGTGGATAACCGTATTACCGCCTTTGAGTGAGCTGATA
CCGCTCGCCGCAGCCGAACGACCGAGCGCAGCGAGTCAGTGAGCGAGGAAGCGGAAGAGCGCCCAATACG
CAAACCGCCTCTCCCCGCGCGTTGGCCGATTCATTAATGCAACTATGGCCATTTAATGTAAATACTTAAG
AAAAAAAACCAAATTAATTTTGATACATGCTGCATGTGAAAGACCCCCGCTGACGGGTAGTCAATCACTC
AGAGGAGACCCTCCCAAGGAACAGCGAGACCACAAGTCGGATGCAACTGCAAGAGGGTTTATTGGATACA
CGGGTACCGAATTCGAAGTTCCTATTCCGAAGTTCCTATTCTCTAGAAAGTATAGGAACTTCGGTAACCT
TTGAGTTCTCTCAGTTGGGGGCGTAGGGTCGCCGACATGACACCCGCGGTCTAGACAATTGTACGTAGAT
CTGTAGGGCGCAGTAGTCCAGGGTTTCCTTGATGATGTCATACTTATCCTGTCCCTTTTTTTTCCACAGC
TCGCGGTTGAGGACAAACTCTTCGCGGTCTTTCCAGTGGGGATCGACGGTATCGATAAGCTTTATAACTT
CGTATAGCATACATTATACGAAGTTATCAGCCACCATGAAAAAGCCTGAACTCACCGCGACGTCTGTCGA
GAAGTTTCTGATCGAAAAGTTCGACAGCGTCTCCGACCTGATGCAGCTCTCGGAGGGCGAAGAATCTCGT
GCTTTCAGCTTCGATGTAGGAGGGCGTGGATATGTCCTGCGGGTAAATAGCTGCGCCGATGGTTTCTACA
AAGATCGTTATGTTTATCGGCACTTTGCATCGGCCGCGCTCCCGATTCCGGAAGTGCTTGACATTGGGGA
ATTCAGCGAGAGCCTGACCTATTGCATCTCCCGCCGTGCACAGGGTGTCACGTTGCAAGACCTGCCTGAA
ACCGAACTGCCCGCTGTTCTGCAGCCGGTCGCGGAGGCCATGGATGCGATCGCTGCGGCCGATCTTAGCC
AGACGAGCGGGTTCGGCCCATTCGGACCGCAAGGAATCGGTCAATACACTACATGGCGTGATTTCATATG
CGCGATTGCTGATCCCCATGTGTATCACTGGCAAACTGTGATGGACGACACCGTCAGTGCGTCCGTCGCG
CAGGCTCTCGATGAGCTGATGCTTTGGGCCGAGGACTGCCCCGAAGTCCGGCACCTCGTGCACGCGGATT
TCGGCTCCAACAATGTCCTGACGGACAATGGCCGCATAACAGCGGTCATTGACTGGAGCGAGGCGATGTT
CGGGGATTCCCAATACGAGGTCGCCAACATCTTCTTCTGGAGGCCGTGGTTGGCTTGTATGGAGCAGCAG
ACGCGCTACTTCGAGCGGAGGCATCCGGAGCTTGCAGGATCGCCGCGGCTCCGGGCGTATATGCTCCGCA
TTGGTCTTGACCAACTCTATCAGAGCTTGGTTGACGGCAATTTCGATGATGCAGCTTGGGCGCAGGGTCG
ATGCGACGCAATCGTCCGATCCGGAGCCGGGACTGTCGGGCGTACACAAATCGCCCGCAGAAGCGCGGCC
GTCTGGACCGATGGCTGTGTAGAAGTACTCGCCGATAGTGGAAACCGACGCCCCAGCACTCGTCCGAGGG
CAAAGGAACGCGGAGCCACGAACTTCTCTCTGTTAAAGCAAGCAGGAGATGTTGAAGAAAACCCCGGGCC
CATGGTGTCCAAGGGCGAGGAACTGTTCACCGGCGTGGTGCCCATCCTGGTGGAGCTGGACGGCGACGTG
AACGGCCACAAGTTCAGCGTGTCCGGCGAGGGCGAAGGCGACGCCACCTACGGCAAGCTGACCCTGAAGT
TCATCTGCACCACCGGCAAGCTGCCCGTGCCCTGGCCCACCCTGGTGACCACCCTGACCTACGGCGTGCA
GTGCTTCAGCAGATACCCCGACCACATGAAGCAGCACGATTTCTTCAAGAGCGCCATGCCCGAGGGCTAC
GTCCAGGAGCGCACCATCTTTTTCAAGGACGACGGCAACTACAAGACCAGGGCCGAGGTGAAGTTCGAGG
GCGACACACTGGTGAACAGGATCGAGCTGAAGGGCATCGACTTCAAAGAGGACGGCAACATCCTGGGCCA
CAAGCTGGAATACAACTACAACAGCCACAACGTGTACATTATGGCCGACAAGCAGAAGAACGGCATCAAG
GTCAACTTCAAGATCCGGCACAACATCGAGGACGGCAGCGTGCAGCTGGCCGACCACTACCAGCAGAACA
CCCCCATCGGCGACGGCCCCGTGCTGCTGCCCGACAACCACTACCTGAGCACCCAGAGCGCTCTCAGCAA
GGACCCCAACGAGAAGCGGGACCACATGGTGCTGAAAGAATTTGTGACAGCCGCCGGAATCACCCTGGGC
ATGGACGAGCTGTACAAGAGCAGCGGCCCCAGCGGCAGCAGCAGCCTGGAAGTGCTGTTCCAGGGCCCCC
TGAGCAGCTCTGGCCCCTCTGGCAGCGCCGCCAAGTTCAAAGAAACAGCTGCTGCTAAATTCGAGCGGCA
GCACATGGACAGCGGAGGAGGAGGCGAGAACCTGTACTTTCAGGGAGGCGGAGGCGGAGGGGACTATAAG
GACGACGACGACAAGCTGACCGACGACCTGCCCAGGGCCCGCGTTCGTCCTCACTCTCTACCGCATCGCT
GTCTGCGAGGGCCAGCTGTTCCGGGGTGAGTACTCCCTCTCAAAAGCGGGCATGACTTCTGCGCTAAGAT
TGTCAGTTTCCAAAAACGAGGAGGATTTGATATTCACCTGGCCCGCGGTGATGCCTTTGAGGGTGGCCGC
GGATATCATGCATTCGTGACGGTCTCGAAGCCGCGGTGCGGGTGCCAGGGCGTGCCCTTGGGCTCCCCGG
GCGCGTACTCCACCTCACCCATCTGGTCCACGCTGCATAACGAAGTTCCTATACTATTTGAAGAATAGGA
ACTTCGGAATAGGAACTTCAGCAACGGATCCGGCC
Features (pLannotate 1.2.2; 15 found; start..end, strand, type, name):
      1..17      +  promoter       AmpR promoter (fragment): bla
     18..878     +  CDS            AmpR: β-lactamase; bla; confers resistance to ampicillin, carbenicillin, and related antibiotics
   1038..1626    +  rep_origin     ori: high-copy-number ColE1/pMB1/pBR322/pUC origin of replication
   1809..1861    +  CDS            lacI (fragment): lac repressor; lacI; The lac repressor binds to the lac operator to inhibit transcription in E. coli. This inhibition can be relieved by adding lactose or isopropyl-β-D-thiogalactopyranoside (IPTG).
   1927..2038    -  LTR            3' LTR (ΔU3) (fragment): self-inactivating 3' long terminal repeat (LTR) from Moloney murine leukemia virus
   2045..2092    +  protein_bind   FRT: FLP-mediated recombination occurs in the 8-bp core sequence TCTAGAAA (Turan and Bode, 2011). FLP recombinase from the Saccharomyces cerevisiae 2μ plasmid
   2093..2143    +  protein_bind   phage φC31 attP (fragment): attachment site of phage φC31 phage φC31 integrase
   2174..2277    +  misc_feature   Ad SA: adenovirus major late transcript splice acceptor (Friedrich and Soriano, 1991)
   2283..2302    -  misc_feature   MCS (fragment): pBluescript multiple cloning site
   2304..2337    +  protein_bind   loxP: Cre-mediated recombination occurs in the 8-bp core sequence (GCATACAT). Cre recombinase
   2346..3368    +  CDS            hph: KHYB_ECOLX - Experimental evidence at protein level: Swiss-Prot protein existence level 1. The aminoglycoside phosphotransferases achieve inactivation of their antibiotic substrates by phosphorylation. Only phosphorylates hygromycin and closely related compounds such as demethyl analogs and destomycin. From Escherichia coli.
   3375..3427    +  CDS            P2A (fragment): 2A peptide from porcine teschovirus-1 polyprotein Eukaryotic ribosomes fail to insert a peptide bond between the Gly and Pro residues, yielding separate polypeptides.
   3432..4148    +  CDS            EGFP: EGFP is a basic (constitutively fluorescent) green fluorescent protein published in 1996, derived from Aequorea victoria. It is reported to be a rapidly-maturing weak dimer with moderate acid sensitivity.
   4436..4551    +  intron         chimeric intron (fragment): chimera between introns from adenovirus and immunoglobulin heavy chain genes
   4574..4643    +  protein_bind   attB: attB site for the φC31 integrase (Groth et al., 2000) phage φC31 integrase
