[The description below was written by a language model from this plasmid's Addgene catalogue record and pLannotate feature annotations shown in this document.]
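Description:
pDTnLAPP2A frame 1 is a small (about 4.7 kb) high-copy plasmid catalogued as a retroviral-type vector on the CA1 backbone. It is propagated in E. coli through a ColE1/pUC-type origin with ampicillin selection (β-lactamase), and hygromycin is the marker for selection in target cells. Although listed as retroviral, the feature table detects only a short inverted fragment of a self-inactivating Moloney MLV 3' LTR. No packaging signal or intact LTR pair is annotated, so the plasmid on its own does not look like a complete packageable provirus.

The payload is a promoterless, splice-dependent cassette. An adenovirus major late splice acceptor is followed by a loxP site and then a single open reading frame: hygromycin phosphotransferase (hph), a P2A peptide, and EGFP. Downstream of EGFP lies a fragment of a chimeric intron. No promoter or polyadenylation signal is annotated, so expression presumably relies on capture by an endogenous transcript. In that arrangement the P2A would release the hygromycin resistance protein separately, leaving EGFP, which the record describes as part of the N-terminal localisation and affinity purification (nLAP) tag, to be joined to downstream sequence. The annotation does not itself confirm a functional splice donor. "Frame 1" suggests the plasmid is one of a set covering different reading frames, though the record does not say this explicitly.

The cassette is bracketed by recombinase sites: FRT and a φC31 attP fragment upstream, and a φC31 attB site downstream. These indicate a design for recombinase-mediated insertion or exchange at compatible genomic sites. The associated publication concerns proteomics resources in mouse embryonic stem cells, consistent with in situ tagging of endogenous proteins for localisation and purification studies.
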