Addgene plasmid #28227: pDTnLAPP2A frame 1
Depositing lab: Harald von Melchner. Depositing organization: Universitaetsklinikum Frankfurt am Main. Publication: Resources for proteomics in mouse embryonic stem cells. Schnutgen F, Ehrmann F, Poser I, Hubner NC, Hansen J, Floss T, Devries I, Wurst W, Hyman A, Mann M, von Melchner H. Nat Methods. 2011 Feb . 8(2):103-4. 10.1038/nmeth0211-103 PubMed 21278719.
Backbone
  Vector backbone: CA1
  Backbone size w/o insert (bp): 1672
  Vector type: Retroviral
  Selectable markers: Hygromycin
Growth in bacteria
  Bacterial resistance: Ampicillin, 100 μg/mL
  Growth temperature: 37°C
  Growth strain: DH5alpha
  Copy number: High Copy
Gene/Insert
  Gene/Insert name: Hygrophosphotransferase-P2A-Enhanced Green Fluorescent Protein (alt names: Hygro; EGFP; nLAP)
  Species: Aequorea victoria, E. coli
  Insert size (bp): 3060
  Tag / fusion protein: EGFP (C terminal on insert); nLAP-tag (C terminal on insert)
  Cloning method: Restriction Enzyme; 5′ cloning site EcoRI (not destroyed); 3′ cloning site BamHI (not destroyed)
  Sequencing primers: 5′ ATGCAACTGCAAGAGGGTTT; 3′ TGCACCCAACTGATCTTCAGC
Resource information
  A portion of this plasmid was derived from a plasmid made by: Francis A. Stewart, Dresden, Germany
Terms and licenses: Academic/Nonprofit Terms; Industry Terms: Not Available to Industry
Depositor comments: Poser et al., Nature Meth. 5, (2008), 409-415
How to cite: pDTnLAPP2A frame 1 was a gift from Harald von Melchner (Addgene plasmid # 28227 ; http://n2t.net/addgene:28227 ; RRID:Addgene_28227)
