>Addgene plasmid #28227 | pDTnLAPP2A frame 1 | addgene partial sequence | sequence record 36370 | Hygro-F (5' gacggcaatttcgatgatg 3')
GCATCGTCCGATCCGGAGCCGGGACTGTCGGGCGTACACAAATCGCCCGCAGAAGCGCGGCCGTCTGGAC
CGATGGCTGTGTAGAAGTACTCGCCGATAGTGGAAACCGACGCCCCAGCACTCGTCCGAGGGCAAAGGAA
CGCGGAGCCACGAACTTCTCTCTGTTAAAGCAAGCAGGAGATGTTGAAGAAAACCCCGGGCCCATGGTGT
CCAAGGGCGAGGAACTGTTCACCGGCGTGGTGCCCATCCTGGTGGAGCTGGACGGCGACGTGAACGGCCA
CAAGTTCAGCGTGTCCGGCGAGGGCGAAGGCGACGCCACCTACGGCAAGCTGACCCTGAAGTTCATCTGC
ACCACCGGCAAGCTGCCCGTGCCCTGGCCCACCCTGGTGACCACCCTGACCTACGGCGTGCAGTGCTTCA
GCAGATACCCCGACCACATGAAGCAGCACGATTTCTTCAAGAGCGCCATGCCCGAGGGCTACGTCCAGGA
GCGCACCATCTTTTTCAAGGACGACGGCAACTACAAGACCAGGGCCGAGGTGAAGTTCGAGGGCGACACA
CTGGTGAACAGGATCGAGCTGAAGGGCATCGACTTCAAAGAGGACGGCAACATCCTGGGCCACAAGCTGG
AATACAACTACAACAGCCACAACGTGTACATTATGGCCGACAAGCAGAAGAACGGCATCAAGGTCAACTT
CAAGATCCGGCACAACATCGAGGACGGCAGCGTGCAGCTGGCCGACCACTACCAGCAGAACACCCCCATC
GGCGACGGCCCCGTGCTGCTGCCCGACAACCACTACCTGAGCACCCAGAGCGCTCTCAGCAAGGACCCCA
ACGAGAAGCGGGACCACATGGTGCTGAAAGAATTTGTGACAGCCGCCGGAATCACCCTGGGCATGGACGA
GCTGTACAAGAGCAGCG
