>Addgene plasmid #28227 | pDTnLAPP2A frame 1 | addgene partial sequence | sequence record 37584 | Amp-R 5'-ATAATACCGCGCCACATAGC-3'
AACTCTCAAGGATCTTACCGCTGTTGAGATCCAGTTCGATGTAACCCACTCGTGCACCCAACTGATCTTC
AGCATCTTTTACTTTCACCAGCGTTTCTGGGTGAGCAAAAACAGGAAGGCAAAATGCCGCAAAAAAGGGA
ATAAGGGCGACACGGAAATGTTGAATACTCATACTCTTCCTTTTTCAATGGCCGGATCCGTTGCTGAAGT
TCCTATTCCGAAGTTCCTATTCTTCAAATAGTATAGGAACTTCGTTATGCAGCGTGGACCAGATGGGTGA
GGTGGAGTACGCGCCCGGGGAGCCCAAGGGCACGCCCTGGCACCCGCACCGCGGCTTCGAGACCGTCACG
AATGCATGATATCCGCGGCCACCCTCAAAGGCATCACCGCGGGCCAGGTGAATATCAAATCCTCCTCGTT
TTTGGAAACTGACAATCTTAGCGCAGAAGTCATGCCCGCTTTTGAGAGGGAGTACTCACCCCGGAACAGC
TGGCCCTCGCAGACAGCGATGCGGTAGAGAGTGAGGACGAACGCGGGCCCTGGGCAGGTCGTCGGTCAGC
TTGTCGTCGTCGTCCTTATAGTCCCCTCCGCCTCCGCCTCCCTGAAAGTACAGGTTCTCGCCTCCTCCTC
CGCTGTCCATGTGCTGCCGCTCGAATTTAGCAGCAGCTGTTTCTTTGAACTTGGCGGCGCTGCCAGAGGG
GCCAGAGCTGCTCAGGGGGCCCTGGAACAGCACTTCCAGGCTGCTGCTGCCGCTGGGGCCGCTGCTCTTG
TACAGCTCGTCCATGCCCAGG
